>Addgene plasmid #39531 | pEGFP-Akt | addgene partial sequence | sequence record 51091 | EGFP-C 5'-CATGGTCCTGCTGGAGTTCGTG-3'
CTGAGAGCTGTCAGGGTGGAGGTGGAGGAGGCGTCGACATGTACCCATACGATGTTCCAGATTACGCTTC
TAGAATGAACGACGTAGCCATTGTGAAGGAGGGCTGGCTGCACAAACGAGGGGAATATATTAAAACCTGG
CGGCCACGCTACTTCCTCCTCAAGAACGATGGCACCTTTATTGGCTACAAGGAACGGCCTCAGGATGTGG
ATCAGCGAGAGTCCCCACTCAACAACTTCTCAGTGGCACAATGCCAGCTGATGAAGACAGAGCGGCCAAG
GCCCAACACCTTTATCATCCGCTGCCTGCAGTGGACCACAGTCATTGAGCGCACCTTCCATGTGGAAACG
CCTGAGGAGCGGGAAGAATGGGCCACCGCCATTCAGACTGTGGCCGATGGACTCAAGAGGCAGGAAGAAG
AGACGATGGACTTCCGATCAGGCTCACCCAGTGACAACTCAGGGGCTGAAGAGATGGAGGTGTCCCTGGC
CAAGCCCAAGCACCGTGTGACCATGAACGAGTTTGAGTACCTGAAACTACTGGGCAAGGGCACCTTTGGG
AAAGTGATTCTGGTGAAAGAGAAGGCCACAGGCCGCTACTATGCCATGAAGATCCTCAAGAAGGAGGTCA
TCGTCGCCAAGGATGAGGTTGCCCACACGCTTACTGAGAACCGTGTCCTGCAGAACTCTAGGCATCCCTT
CCTTACGGCCCTCAAGTACTCATTCCAGACCCACGACCGCCTCTGCTTTGTCATGGAGTATGCCAACGGG
GGCGAGCTCTTCTTCCACCTGTCTCGAGAGCGCGTGTTCTCCGAGGACCGGGCCCGCTTCTATGGTGCGG
AGATTGTGTCTGCCCTGGACTACTTGCACTCCGAGAAGAACGTGGTGTACCGGGACCTGAAGCTGGAGAA
CCTCATGCTGGACA
