[The description below was written by a language model from this plasmid's Addgene catalogue record.]
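Description:
pEGFP-Akt is a mammalian expression plasmid built on the Clontech pEGFP-C1 backbone (about 4.7 kb without insert) and carrying a mouse Akt1 (Akt/PKB alpha) coding insert of roughly 1.6 kb. It is propagated in standard E. coli cloning strains under kanamycin selection; the copy number is listed as unknown. No feature table accompanies the entry, so the promoter, polyadenylation signal and origins are not itemised. pEGFP-C1 vectors generally drive expression from the CMV immediate-early promoter with an SV40 polyadenylation signal. They also carry a kanamycin/neomycin resistance cassette that can support G418 selection in mammalian cells, but these elements are inferred from the backbone name rather than stated for this construct.

The Akt sequence was inserted by restriction cloning between the SalI and BamHI sites of the multiple cloning site, both of which remain intact. This places it downstream of and in frame with the backbone-encoded EGFP. The product is therefore an N-terminally tagged EGFP-Akt fusion, with a six-glycine linker between the fluorescent protein and the start of the kinase. Such a flexible spacer is typically included to limit steric interference between the two domains, which matters here because Akt's pleckstrin homology domain lies at its N terminus.

The associated publication concerns Akt/PKB localisation and 3' phosphoinositide generation at sites of epithelial cell-matrix and cell-cell contact. This indicates that the construct is used to visualise the subcellular distribution and membrane recruitment of Akt in transfected mammalian cells by fluorescence microscopy.
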