Addgene plasmid #39531: pEGFP-Akt
Depositing lab: Julian Downward. Depositing organization: Cancer Research UK. Publication: Akt/PKB localisation and 3' phosphoinositide generation at sites of epithelial cell-matrix and cell-cell interaction. Watton SJ, Downward J. Curr Biol. 1999 Apr 22;9(8):433-6. 10.1016/S0960-9822(99)80192-4 PubMed 10226029.
Backbone
  Vector backbone: pEGFP-C1
  Backbone manufacturer: Clontech
  Backbone size w/o insert (bp): 4700
  Vector type: Mammalian Expression
Growth in bacteria
  Bacterial resistance: Kanamycin, 50 μg/mL
  Growth temperature: 37°C
  Growth strain: DH5alpha
  Copy number: Unknown
Gene/Insert
  Gene/Insert name: Akt
  Species: M. musculus (mouse)
  Insert size (bp): 1600
  Entrez Gene: Akt1 (a.k.a. Akt, LTR-akt, PKB, PKB/Akt, PKBalpha, Rac)
  Tag / fusion protein: EGFP (N terminal on backbone); 6G linker (N terminal on insert)
  Cloning method: Restriction Enzyme; 5′ cloning site SalI (not destroyed); 3′ cloning site BamHI (not destroyed)
  Sequencing primers: 5′ EGFP-C
Terms and licenses: Academic/Nonprofit Terms; Industry Terms: Not Available to Industry
How to cite: pEGFP-Akt was a gift from Julian Downward (Addgene plasmid # 39531 ; http://n2t.net/addgene:39531 ; RRID:Addgene_39531)
